>Addgene plasmid #40047 | pEGFP-C1 hSlp2-a | addgene full sequence | sequence record 305769 | Addgene NGS Result
GCGTTACATAACTTACGGTAAATGGCCCGCCTGGCTGACCGCCCAACGACCCCCGCCCATTGACGTCAAT
AATGACGTATGTTCCCATAGTAACGCCAATAGGGACTTTCCATTGACGTCAATGGGTGGAGTATTTACGG
TAAACTGCCCACTTGGCAGTACATCAAGTGTATCATATGCCAAGTACGCCCCCTATTGACGTCAATGACG
GTAAATGGCCCGCCTGGCATTATGCCCAGTACATGACCTTATGGGACTTTCCTACTTGGCAGTACATCTA
CGTATTAGTCATCGCTATTACCATGGTGATGCGGTTTTGGCAGTACATCAATGGGCGTGGATAGCGGTTT
GACTCACGGGGATTTCCAAGTCTCCACCCCATTGACGTCAATGGGAGTTTGTTTTGGCACCAAAATCAAC
GGGACTTTCCAAAATGTCGTAACAACTCCGCCCCATTGACGCAAATGGGCGGTAGGCGTGTACGGTGGGA
GGTCTATATAAGCAGAGCTGGTTTAGTGAACCGTCAGATCCGCTAGCGCTACCGGTCGCCACCATGGTGA
GCAAGGGCGAGGAGCTGTTCACCGGGGTGGTGCCCATCCTGGTCGAGCTGGACGGCGACGTAAACGGCCA
CAAGTTCAGCGTGTCCGGCGAGGGCGAGGGCGATGCCACCTACGGCAAGCTGACCCTGAAGTTCATCTGC
ACCACCGGCAAGCTGCCCGTGCCCTGGCCCACCCTCGTGACCACCCTGACCTACGGCGTGCAGTGCTTCA
GCCGCTACCCCGACCACATGAAGCAGCACGACTTCTTCAAGTCCGCCATGCCCGAAGGCTACGTCCAGGA
GCGCACCATCTTCTTCAAGGACGACGGCAACTACAAGACCCGCGCCGAGGTGAAGTTCGAGGGCGACACC
CTGGTGAACCGCATCGAGCTGAAGGGCATCGACTTCAAGGAGGACGGCAACATCCTGGGGCACAAGCTGG
AGTACAACTACAACAGCCACAACGTCTATATCATGGCCGACAAGCAGAAGAACGGCATCAAGGTGAACTT
CAAGATCCGCCACAACATCGAGGACGGCAGCGTGCAGCTCGCCGACCACTACCAGCAGAACACCCCCATC
GGCGACGGCCCCGTGCTGCTGCCCGACAACCACTACCTGAGCACCCAGTCCAAGCTGAGCAAAGACCCCA
ACGAGAAGCGCGATCACATGGTCCTGCTGGAGTTCGTGACCGCCGCCGGGATCACTCTCGGCATGGACGA
GCTGTACAAGTCCGGACTCAGATCTCGAGCGATTGACTTAAGCTTCCTGACTGAAGAGGAACAAGAGGCC
ATCATGAAGGTTTTGCAGCGGGATGCTGCTCTGAAGAGGGCCGAAGAAGAGAGAGTCAGACATTTGCCTG
AAAAAATTAAGGATGACCAGCAGCTGAAGAATATGAGTGGCCAATGGTTTTATGAAGCCAAGGCAAAAAG
GCACAGGGACAAAATCCATGGCGCAGATATCATCAGAGCATCTATGAGAAAGAAGAGGCCCCAGATAGCA
GCTGAGCAGAGTAAAGACAGAGAAAATGGGGCAAAGGAAAGCTGGGTGAATAATGTCAACAAAGATGCTT
TCCTTCCTCCAGAGCTGGCTGGCGTTGTAGAAGAGCCAGAAGAGGATGCAGCACCAGCAAGCCCGAGTTC
CAGTGTGGTAAATCCAGCTTCCAGTGTGATTGATATGTCCCAGGAAAACACAAGGAAACCAAATGTGTCT
CCAGAGAAGCAGAGGAAGAATCCGTTTAATAGCTCCAAGTTGCCAGAAGGTCACTCGTCACAACAAACTA
AAAATGAACAGTCAAAAAATGGAAGAACTGGTTTATTTCAGACTTCAAAAGAGGATGAATTGTCAGAGTC
AAAAGAAAAGTCAACTGTCGCAGATACTTCAATCCAAAAGTTAGAGAAATCAAAGCAGACTTTGCCAGGC
CTTTCAAATGGGTCCCAAATCAAGGCTCCAATCCCCAAAGCCAGGAAGATGATCTACAAATCAACTGATT
TAAACAAAGATGATAACCAGTCTTTTCCTAGACAAAGGACAGACTCCCTGAAAGCGAGAGGGGCTCCGAG
AGGGATCCTCAAGCGCAACTCCAGTTCCAGTAGCACAGACTCAGAAACCCTTCGTTATAATCACAACTTT
GAACCCAAAAGCAAAATTGTGTCACCTGGCCTAACCATCCATGAGAGAATTTCTGAGAAGGAGCATTCTT
TAGAAGACAACTCTTCCCCAAACTCCCTGGAGCCATTAAAGCATGTGAGATTCTCTGCAGTGAAGGATGA
GCTTCCACAGAGTCCTGGGCTAATCCATGGTCGGGAAGTAGGAGAATTTAGTGTTTTAGAATCTGACAGA
TTGAAAAATGGAATGGAAGATGCAGGGGACACAGAAGAGTTTCAGAGTGACCCTAAGCCTTCTCAATACA
GAAAGCCTTCGCTTTTTCATCAATCAACCTCAAGCCCATATGTATCAAAAAGTGAAACACATCAGCCAAT
GACTTCTGGTTCTTTTCCAATTAATGGGCTGCATTCTCATTCAGAAGTTTTAACTGCAAGACCACAGTCT
ATGGAGAATTCACCAACCATCAATGAACCCAAAGATAAATCATCAGAATTAACAAGGCTTGAATCTGTAT
TACCCAGAAGCCCTGCTGATGAACTGTCTCATTGTGTTGAGCCTGAGCCATCTCAGGTGCCAGGTGGCAG
TTCTAGAGACCGTCAGCAAGGTTCAGAAGAAGAACCCAGTCCTGTTTTGAAAACTTTGGAAAGGAGTGCC
GCTAGGAAAATGCCTTCCAAAAGTCTAGAAGACATTTCATCAGATTCATCAAATCAAGCAAAAGTAGATA
ATCAGCCAGAAGAATTAGTGCGTAGTGCTGAAGATGATGAGAAACCAGATCAGAAGCCAGTTACAAATGA
ATGCGTACCAAGAATTTCCACAGTGCCTACACAACCTGATAATCCATTTTCTCACCCTGACAAACTCAAA
AGGATGAGCAAGTCTGTTCCAGCATTTCTCCAAGATGAGGTGAGTGGCAGTGTGATGAGTGTTTATAGTG
GAGACTTTGGCAATCTGGAAGTTAAAGGAAATATTCAGTTTGCAATTGAATATGTGGAGTCACTGAAGGA
GTTGCATGTTTTTGTGGCCCAGTGTAAGGACTTAGCAGCAGCGGATGTAAAAAAACAGCGTTCAGACCCA
TATGTAAAGGCCTATTTGCTACCAGACAAAGGCAAAATGGGCAAGAAGAAAACACTCGTAGTGAAGAAAA
CCTTGAATCCTGTGTATAACGAAATACTGCGGTATAAAATTGAAAAACAAATCTTAAAGACACAGAAATT
GAACCTGTCCATTTGGCATCGGGATACATTTAAGCGCAATAGTTTCCTAGGGGAGGTGGAACTTGATTTG
GAAACATGGGACTGGGATAACAAACAGAATAAACAATTGAGATGGTACCCTCTGAAGCGGAAGACAGCAC
CAGTTGCCCTTGAAGCAGAAAACAGAGGTGAAATGAAACTAGCTCTCCAGTATGTCCCAGAGCCAGTCCC
TGGTAAAAAGCTTCCTACAACTGGAGAAGTGCACATCTGGGTGAAGGAATGCCTTGATCTACCACTGCTA
AGGGGAAGTCATCTAAATTCTTTTGTTAAATGTACCATCCTTCCAGATACAAGTAGGAAAAGTCGCCAGA
AGACAAGAGCTGTAGGGAAAACCACCAACCCTATCTTCAACCACACTATGGTGTATGATGGGTTCAGGCC
TGAAGATCTGATGGAAGCCTGTGTAGAGCTTACTGTCTGGGACCATTACAAATTAACCAACCAATTTTTG
GGAGGTCTTCGTATTGGCTTTGGAACAGGTAAAAGTTATGGGACTGAAGTGGACTGGATGGACTCTACTT
CAGAGGAAGTTGCTCTCTGGGAGAAGATGGTAAACTCCCCCAATACTTGGATTGAAGCAACACTGCCTCT
CAGAATGCTTTTGATTGCCAAGATTTCCAAATGACCCGGGATCCACCGGATCTAGATAACTGATCATAAT
CAGCCATACCACATTTGTAGAGGTTTTACTTGCTTTAAAAAACCTCCCACACCTCCCCCTGAACCTGAAA
CATAAAATGAATGCAATTGTTGTTGTTAACTTGTTTATTGCAGCTTATAATGGTTACAAATAAAGCAATA
GCATCACAAATTTCACAAATAAAGCATTTTTTTCACTGCATTCTAGTTGTGGTTTGTCCAAACTCATCAA
TGTATCTTAACGCGTAAATTGTAAGCGTTAATATTTTGTTAAAATTCGCGTTAAATTTTTGTTAAATCAG
CTCATTTTTTAACCAATAGGCCGAAATCGGCAAAATCCCTTATAAATCAAAAGAATAGACCGAGATAGGG
T
[37 nt withheld, positions 4412-4448]
AAAGAACGTGGACTCCAACGTCAAAGG
[49 nt withheld, positions 4476-4524]
T
[91 nt withheld, positions 4526-4616]
G
[124 nt withheld, positions 4618-4741]
CAGGTGGCACTTTTCGGGGAAATGTGCGCGGAACCCCTATTTGTTTATTTTTCTAAATACATTCAAATAT
GTATCCGCTCATGAGACAATAACCCTGATAAATGCTTCAATAATATTGAAAAAGGAAGAGTCCTGAGGCG
GAAAGAACCAGCTGTGGAATGTGTGTCAGTTAGGGTGTGGAAAGTCCCCAGGCTCCCCAGCAGGCAGAAG
TATGCAAAGCATGCATCTCAATTAGTCAGCAACCAGGTGTGGAAAGTCCCCAGGCTCCCCAGCAGGCAGA
AGTATGCAAAGCATGCATCTCAATTAGTCAGCAACCATAGTCCCGCCCCTAACTCCGCCCATCCCGCCCC
TAACTCCGCCCAGTTCCGCCCATTCTCCGCCCCATGGCTGACTAATTTTTTTTATTTATGCAGAGGCCGA
GGCCGCCTCGGCCTCTGAGCTATTCCAGAAGTAGTGAGGAGGCTTTTTTGGAGGCCTAGGCTTTTGCAAA
GATCGATCAAGAGACAGGATGAGGATCGTTTCGCATGATTGAACAAGATGGATTGCACGCAGGTTCTCCG
GCCGCTTGGGTGGAGAGGCTATTCGGCTATGACTGGGCACAACAGACAATCGGCTGCTCTGATGCCGCCG
TGTTCCGGCTGTCAGCGCAGGGGCGCCCGGTTCTTTTTGTCAAGACCGACCTGTCCGGTGCCCTGAATGA
ACTGCAAGACGAGGCAGCGCGGCTATCGTGGCTGGCCACGACGGGCGTTCCTTGCGCAGCTGTGCTCGAC
GTTGTCACTGAAGCGGGAAGGGACTGGCTGCTATTGGGCGAAGTGCCGGGGCAGGATCTCCTGTCATCTC
ACCTTGCTCCTGCCGAGAAAGTATCCATCATGGCTGATGCAATGCGGCGGCTGCATACGCTTGATCCGGC
TACCTGCCCATTCGACCACCAAGCGAAACATCGCATCGAGCGAGCACGTACTCGGATGGAAGCCGGTCTT
GTCGATCAGGATGATCTGGACGAAGAGCATCAGGGGCTCGCGCCAGCCGAACTGTTCGCCAGGCTCAAGG
CGAGCATGCCCGACGGCGAGGATCTCGTCGTGACCCATGGCGATGCCTGCTTGCCGAATATCATGGTGGA
AAATGGCCGCTTTTCTGGATTCATCGACTGTGGCCGGCTGGGTGTGGCGGACCGCTATCAGGACATAGCG
TTGGCTACCCGTGATATTGCTGAAGAGCTTGGCGGCGAATGGGCTGACCGCTTCCTCGTGCTTTACGGTA
TCGCCGCTCCCGATTCGCAGCGCATCGCCTTCTATCGCCTTCTTGACGAGTTCTTCTGAGCGGGACTCTG
GGGTTCGAAATGACCGACCAAGCGACGCCCAACCTGCCATCACGAGATTTCGATTCCACCGCCGCCTTCT
ATGAAAGGTTGGGCTTCGGAATCGTTTTCCGGGACGCCGGCTGGATGATCCTCCAGCGCGGGGATCTCAT
GCTGGAGTTCTTCGCCCACCCTAGGGGGAGGCTAACTGAAACACGGAAGGAGACAATACCGGAAGGAACC
CGCGCTATGACGGCAATAAAAAGACAGAATAAAACGCACGGTGTTGGGTCGTTTGTTCATAAACGCGGGG
TTCGGTCCCAGGGCTGGCACTCTGTCGATACCCCACCGAGACCCCATTGGGGCCAATACGCCCGCGTTTC
TTCCTTTTCCCCACCCCACCCCCCAAGTTCGGGTGAAGGCCCAGGGCTCGCAGCCAACGTCGGGGCGGCA
GGCCCTGCCATAGCCTCAGGTTACTCATATATACTTTAGATTGATTTAAAACTTCATTTTTAATTTAAAA
GGATCTAGGTGAAGATCCTTTTTGATAATCTCATGACCAAAATCCCTTAACGTGAGTTTTCGTTCCACTG
AGCGTCAGACCCCGTAGAAAAGATCAAAGGATCTTCTTGAGATCCTTTTTTTCTGCGCGTAATCTGCTGC
TTGCAAACAAAAAAACCACCGCTACCAGCGGTGGTTTGTTTGCCGGATCAAGAGCTACCAACTCTTTTTC
CGAAGGTAACTGGCTTCAGCAGAGCGCAGATACCAAATACTGTTCTTCTAGTGTAGCCGTAGTTAGGCCA
CCACTTCAAGAACTCTGTAGCACCGCCTACATACCTCGCTCTGCTAATCCTGTTACCAGTGGCTGCTGCC
AGTGGCGATAAGTCGTGTCTTACCGGGTTGGACTCAAGACGATAGTTACCGGATAAGGCGCAGCGGTCGG
GCTGAACGGGGGGTTCGTGCACACAGCCCAGCTTGGAGCGAACGACCTACACCGAACTGAGATACCTACA
GCGTGAGCTATGAGAAAGCGCCACGCTTCCCGAAGGGAGAAAGGCGGACAGGTATCCGGTAAGCGGCAGG
GTCGGAACAGGAGAGCGCACGAGGGAGCTTCCAGGGGGAAACGCCTGGTATCTTTATAGTCCTGTCGGGT
TTCGCCACCTCTGACTTGAGCGTCGATTTTTGTGATGCTCGTCAGGGGGGCGGAGCCTATGGAAAAACGC
CAGCAACGCGGCCTTTTTACGGTTCCTGGCCTTTTGCTGGCCTTTTGCTCACATGTTCTTTCCTGCGTTA
TCCCCTGATTCTGTGGATAACCGTATTACCGCCATGCATTAGTTATTAATAGTAATCAATTACGGGGTCA
TTAGTTCATAGCCCATATATGGAGTTCC
Features (pLannotate 1.2.2; 16 found; start..end, strand, type, name):
      2..305     +  enhancer       CMV enhancer: human cytomegalovirus immediate early enhancer
    306..509     +  promoter       CMV promoter: human cytomegalovirus (CMV) immediate early promoter
    554..1270    +  CDS            mEGFP: mEGFP is a basic (constitutively fluorescent) green fluorescent protein published in 2002, derived from Aequorea victoria. It has moderate acid sensitivity.
   1271..1290    +  misc_feature   MCS (fragment): multiple cloning site
   1292..4021    +  CDS            SYTL2: SYTL2_HUMAN - Also known as KIAA1597, SGA72M, SLP2, SLP2A. Experimental evidence at protein level: Swiss-Prot protein existence level 1. Isoform 1 acts as a RAB27A effector protein and plays a role in cytotoxic granule exocytosis in lymphocytes. It is required for cytotoxic granule docking at the immunologic synapse. Isoform 4 binds phosphatidylserine (PS) and phosphatidylinositol-4,5-bisphosphate (PIP2) and promotes the recruitment of glucagon-containing granules to the cell membrane in pancreatic alpha cells. Binding to PS is inhibited by Ca(2+) while binding to PIP2 is Ca(2+) insensitive. F
   4051..4135    +  CDS            large T antigen (fragment): large T antigen from SV40 (simian virus 40)
   4158..4279    +  polyA_signal   SV40 poly(A) signal: SV40 polyadenylation signal
   4313..4741    -  rep_origin     f1 ori (sequence partly withheld): f1 bacteriophage origin of replication; arrow indicates direction of (+) strand synthesis
   4768..4872    +  promoter       AmpR promoter: bla
   4874..5231    +  promoter       SV40 promoter: SV40 enhancer and early promoter
   5266..6060    +  CDS            NeoR/KanR: aminoglycoside phosphotransferase from Tn5; aph(3')-II (or nptII); confers resistance to neomycin, kanamycin, and G418 (Geneticin®)
   6081..6233    +  CDS            ble (fragment): BLE_KLEPN - Experimental evidence at protein level: Swiss-Prot protein existence level 1. Binding protein with a strong affinity to the bleomycin family of antibiotics. Binds to CL990; an antimitotic-antibiotic compound. From Klebsiella pneumoniae.
   6292..6339    +  polyA_signal   HSV TK poly(A) signal: herpes simplex virus thymidine kinase polyadenylation signal (Cole and Stacy, 1985)
   6430..6446    -  polyA_signal   bGH poly(A) signal (fragment): bovine growth hormone polyadenylation signal
   6668..7256    +  rep_origin     ori: high-copy-number ColE1/pMB1/pBR322/pUC origin of replication
   7371..7429    +  enhancer       CMV enhancer (fragment): human cytomegalovirus immediate early enhancer
