[The description below was written by a language model from this plasmid's Addgene catalogue record and pLannotate feature annotations shown in this document.]
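Description:
pEGFP-C1 hSlp2-a is a mammalian expression plasmid of about 7.4 kb, built on the Clontech pEGFP-C1 backbone, that produces human synaptotagmin-like protein 2-a (Slp2-a, also called exophilin 4; gene SYTL2) fused to the C-terminus of EGFP. The roughly 2.7 kb human cDNA, derived in part from a commercial cDNA clone, was inserted between the XhoI and XmaI sites of the multiple cloning site, both of which remain intact. It lies directly downstream of the fluorescent protein coding sequence, separated only by a short stretch of residual polylinker. The automated annotation labels this reporter as mEGFP, whereas the catalogue entry calls it EGFP. Transcription of the fusion is driven by the human cytomegalovirus immediate early enhancer and promoter and is terminated by the SV40 polyadenylation signal.

The plasmid replicates in E. coli at high copy number from a pUC-type ColE1 origin, and it also carries an f1 origin for single-stranded DNA production. A single Tn5 aminoglycoside phosphotransferase gene (NeoR/KanR) serves both hosts. A bacterial bla-type promoter drives it to give kanamycin resistance in bacteria. The adjacent SV40 enhancer/early promoter, paired with the HSV thymidine kinase polyadenylation signal, expresses it in mammalian cells so that stable transfectants can be selected with G418. The short large T antigen, ble and bGH poly(A) fragments in the feature table are most likely incidental partial matches to backbone sequence rather than functional elements.

The construct allows the localisation and behaviour of wild-type Slp2-a to be followed in live or fixed cells. The associated publication concerns the role of synaptotagmin-like proteins in forming a single apical membrane domain in epithelial cells.
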