Addgene plasmid #40047: pEGFP-C1 hSlp2-a
Depositing lab: Fernando Martin-Belmonte. Depositing organization: Centro de Biologia Molecular Severo Ochoa. Publication: Synaptotagmin-like proteins control the formation of a single apical membrane domain in epithelial cells. Galvez-Santisteban M, Rodriguez-Fraticelli AE, Bryant DM, Vergarajauregui S, Yasuda T, Banon-Rodriguez I, Bernascone I, Datta A, Spivak N, Young K, Slim CL, Brakeman PR, Fukuda M, Mostov KE, Martin-Belmonte F. Nat Cell Biol. 2012 Jul 22. doi: 10.1038/ncb2541. PubMed 22820376.
Backbone
  Vector backbone: pEGFP-C1
  Backbone manufacturer: Clontech
  Backbone size w/o insert (bp): 4700
  Total vector size (bp): 7400
  Vector type: Mammalian Expression
  Selectable markers: Neomycin (select with G418)
Growth in bacteria
  Bacterial resistance: Kanamycin, 50 μg/mL
  Growth temperature: 37°C
  Growth strain: DH5alpha
  Copy number: High Copy
Gene/Insert
  Gene/Insert name: hSlp2-a (alt names: Synaptotagmin-like protein 2-a; Slp2-a WT; Exophilin4)
  Species: H. sapiens (human)
  Insert size (bp): 2732
  Entrez Gene: SYTL2 (a.k.a. CHR11SYT, EXO4, PPP1R151, SGA72M, SLP2, SLP2A)
  Promoter: CMV promoter
  Tag / fusion protein: EGFP (N terminal on backbone)
  Cloning method: Restriction Enzyme; 5′ cloning site XhoI (not destroyed); 3′ cloning site XmaI (not destroyed)
  Sequencing primers: 5′ CATGGTCCTGCTGGAGTTCG; 3′ GATGAGTTTGGACAAACCACAAC
Resource information
  A portion of this plasmid was derived from a plasmid made by: Open Biosystems cDNA clone
Terms and licenses: Academic/Nonprofit Terms; Industry Terms: Not Available to Industry
How to cite: pEGFP-C1 hSlp2-a was a gift from Fernando Martin-Belmonte (Addgene plasmid # 40047 ; http://n2t.net/addgene:40047 ; RRID:Addgene_40047)
