>Addgene plasmid #40047 | pEGFP-C1 hSlp2-a | addgene partial sequence | sequence record 54554 | EGFP-C 5'-CATGGTCCTGCTGGAGTTCGTG-3'
CAGTCCGGACTCAGATCTCGAGCGATTGACTTAAGCTTCCTGACTGAAGAGGAACAAGAGGCCATCATGA
AGGTTTTGCAGCGGGATGCTGCTCTGAAGAGGGCCGAAGAAGAGAGAGTCAGACATTTGCCTGAAAAAAT
TAAGGATGACCAGCAGCTGAAGAATATGAGTGGCCAATGGTTTTATGAAGCCAAGGCAAAAAGGCACAGG
GACAAAATCCATGGCGCAGATATCATCAGAGCATCTATGAGAAAGAAGAGGCCCCAGATAGCAGCTGAGC
AGAGTAAAGACAGAGAAAATGGGGCAAAGGAAAGCTGGGTGAATAATGTCAACAAAGATGCTTTCCTTCC
TCCAGAGCTGGCTGGCGTTGTAGAAGAGCCAGAAGAGGATGCAGCACCAGCAAGCCCGAGTTCCAGTGTG
GTAAATCCAGCTTCCAGTGTGATTGATATGTCCCAGGAAAACACAAGGAAACCAAATGTGTCTCCAGAGA
AGCAGAGGAAGAATCCGTTTAATAGCTCCAAGTTGCCAGAAGGTCACTCGTCACAACAAACTAAAAATGA
ACAGTCAAAAAATGGAAGAACTGGTTTATTTCAGACTTCAAAAGAGGATGAATTGTCAGAGTCAAAAGAA
AAGTCAACTGTCGCAGATACTTCAATCCAAAAGTTAGAGAAATCAAAGCAGACTTTGCCAGGCCTTTCAA
ATGGGTCCCAAATCAAGGCTCCAATCCCCAAAGCCAGGAAGATGATCTACAAATCAACTGATTTAAACAA
AGATGATAACCAGTCTT
